Addgene plasmid #24050: HIR K1030R
Depositing lab: Frederick Stanley. Depositing organization: NYU Grossman School of Medicine. Publication: Insulin receptor tyrosine kinase activity and phosphorylation of tyrosines 1162 and 1163 are required for insulin-increased prolactin gene expression. Jacob KK, Whittaker J, Stanley FM. Mol Cell Endocrinol. 2002 Jan 15. 186(1):7-16. 10.1016/S0303-7207(01)00674-8 PubMed 11850117.
Backbone
  Vector backbone: pRT3
  Backbone size w/o insert (bp): 3000
  Vector type: Mammalian Expression
Growth in bacteria
  Bacterial resistance: Ampicillin, 100 μg/mL
  Growth temperature: 37°C
  Growth strain: DH5alpha
  Copy number: High Copy
Gene/Insert
  Gene/Insert name: Insulin Receptor
  Species: H. sapiens (human)
  Insert size (bp): 4600
  Mutation: K1030R
  Entrez Gene: INSR (a.k.a. CD220, HHF5)
  Cloning method: Restriction Enzyme; 5′ cloning site SalI (unknown if destroyed); 3′ cloning site SalI (unknown if destroyed)
  Sequencing primers: 5′ CMV-F
Terms and licenses: Academic/Nonprofit Terms; Industry Terms: Not Available to Industry
Depositor comments: The amino acid assignments for the mutations come from an alternate intron that shifts the location of these sites so the K1030R corresponds to other mutations made by others that are K1018R. The clone of the receptor came from William Rutter (Cell 45, 721-732, 1986) who has the same numbering as the Stanley lab. Other researchers do not have the 12 aa alternate intron, and the relevancy of this intron is not fully understood.
How to cite: HIR K1030R was a gift from Frederick Stanley (Addgene plasmid # 24050 ; http://n2t.net/addgene:24050 ; RRID:Addgene_24050)
