[The description below was written by a language model from this plasmid's Addgene catalogue record and pLannotate feature annotations shown in this document.]
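Description:
HIR K1030R is a mammalian expression plasmid built on the pRT3 backbone that carries the human insulin receptor (INSR) cDNA with a lysine-to-arginine substitution at position 1030. The receptor sequence, catalogued as about 4.6 kb and cloned between SalI sites, is annotated as two overlapping INSR fragments that together span roughly 4.1 kb of the 8,680-nt sequenced plasmid. It sits downstream of the human cytomegalovirus immediate-early enhancer and promoter, with a T7 promoter between the CMV promoter and the coding region. Downstream, an SV40-derived block supplies the small t antigen intron and the SV40 polyadenylation signal for transcript processing. The short T antigen, NLS and capsid protein fragments annotated around it appear to be remnants of that viral segment rather than functional coding units. An SV40 origin of replication is also present, which would allow episomal amplification in cells expressing large T antigen. In bacteria the plasmid is maintained at high copy through a ColE1/pUC-type origin and selected with ampicillin via the β-lactamase gene. Small fragments of bom, lacZα, lacI and rop are vestiges of the vector's ancestry.

According to the depositor, the residue numbering reflects a receptor clone that includes a 12-amino-acid alternatively spliced segment, so K1030R is equivalent to the mutation others describe as K1018R. The associated publication concerns the requirement for insulin receptor tyrosine kinase activity in insulin-stimulated prolactin gene expression. This suggests the mutant is used as a kinase-activity variant of the receptor, transfected into mammalian cells for comparison with wild-type receptor in signalling and reporter assays. The record does not list any epitope tag or mammalian selection marker.
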