Features (pLannotate 1.2.2; 23 found; start..end, strand, type, name):
     86..185     +  misc_feature   bom (fragment): basis of mobility region from pBR322
    191..258     -  CDS            lacZα (fragment): LacZα fragment of β-galactosidase; lacZ fragment
    284..663     +  enhancer       CMV enhancer: human cytomegalovirus immediate early enhancer
    664..867     +  promoter       CMV promoter: human cytomegalovirus (CMV) immediate early promoter
    863..896     +  LTR            5' LTR (truncated) (fragment): truncated 5' long terminal repeat (LTR) from HIV-1
    912..930     +  promoter       T7 promoter: promoter for bacteriophage T7 RNA polymerase
    954..4181    +  CDS            INSR (fragment): INSR_HUMAN - Experimental evidence at protein level: Swiss-Prot protein existence level 1. Receptor tyrosine kinase which mediates the pleiotropic actions of insulin. Binding of insulin leads to phosphorylation of several intracellular substrates, including, insulin receptor substrates (IRS1, 2, 3, 4), SHC, GAB1, CBL and other signaling intermediates. Each of these phosphorylated proteins serve as docking proteins for other signaling proteins that contain Src-homology-2 domains (SH2 domain) that specifically recognize different phosphotyrosine residues, including the p85 regulatory subunit of
   4124..5098    +  CDS            INSR (fragment): INSR_HUMAN - Experimental evidence at protein level: Swiss-Prot protein existence level 1. Receptor tyrosine kinase which mediates the pleiotropic actions of insulin. Binding of insulin leads to phosphorylation of several intracellular substrates, including, insulin receptor substrates (IRS1, 2, 3, 4), SHC, GAB1, CBL and other signaling intermediates. Each of these phosphorylated proteins serve as docking proteins for other signaling proteins that contain Src-homology-2 domains (SH2 domain) that specifically recognize different phosphotyrosine residues, including the p85 regulatory subunit of
   5163..5237    +  CDS            small t antigen (fragment): SV40 (simian virus 40) small t antigen
   5239..5304    +  intron         small t intron: SV40 (simian virus 40) small t antigen intron
   5434..5454    +  CDS            SV40 NLS: nuclear localization signal of SV40 (simian virus 40) large T antigen
   5461..5595    +  CDS            LT_POVHA (fragment): Protein inferred from homology: Swiss-Prot protein existence level 3. Isoform large T antigen is a key early protein essential for both driving viral replication and inducing cellular transformation. Plays a role in viral genome replication by driving entry of quiescent cells into the cell cycle and by autoregulating the synthesis of viral early mRNA. Displays highly oncogenic activities by corrupting the host cellular checkpoint mechanisms that guard cell division and the transcription, replication, and repair of DNA. Participates in the modulation of cellular gene expression preceeding viral
   5620..5703    +  CDS            large T antigen (fragment): large T antigen from SV40 (simian virus 40)
   5726..5860    +  polyA_signal   SV40 poly(A) signal: SV40 polyadenylation signal
   5855..5917    -  CDS            VP2_POVMA (fragment): Experimental evidence at protein level: Swiss-Prot protein existence level 1. [Isoform VP3]: structural protein that resides within the core of the capsid surrounded by 72 VP1 pentamers. Following virus endocytosis and trafficking to the endoplasmic reticulum, VP2 and VP3 form oligomers and integrate into the endoplasmic reticulum membrane. Heterooligomer VP2-VP3 may create a viroporin for transporting the viral genome across the endoplasmic reticulum membrane to the cytoplasm. Nuclear entry of the viral DNA involves the selective exposure and importin recognition of VP2 or Vp3 nuclear localiz
   5989..6087    -  CDS            VP1_POVMP (fragment): Experimental evidence at protein level: Swiss-Prot protein existence level 1. Forms an icosahedral capsid with a T=7 symmetry and a 40 nm diameter. The capsid is composed of 72 pentamers linked to each other by disulfide bonds and associated with VP2 or VP3 proteins. Interacts with terminal alpha(2,3)-linked sialic acids on the cell surface to provide virion attachment to target cell. This attachment induces virion internalization predominantly through caveolin-mediated endocytosis. Once attached, the virion is internalized by caveolin- mediated endocytosis and traffics to the endoplasmic reti
   6098..6233    +  rep_origin     SV40 ori: SV40 origin of replication
   6259..6574    +  rep_origin     ori (fragment): high-copy-number ColE1/pMB1/pBR322/pUC origin of replication
   6574..6627    -  CDS            lacI (fragment): lac repressor; lacI; The lac repressor binds to the lac operator to inhibit transcription in E. coli. This inhibition can be relieved by adding lactose or isopropyl-β-D-thiogalactopyranoside (IPTG).
   6810..7398    -  rep_origin     ori: high-copy-number ColE1/pMB1/pBR322/pUC origin of replication
   7569..8429    -  CDS            AmpR: β-lactamase; bla; confers resistance to ampicillin, carbenicillin, and related antibiotics
   8430..8534    -  promoter       AmpR promoter: bla
   8629..8664    +  CDS            rop (fragment): Rop protein, which maintains plasmids at low copy number; rop
>Addgene plasmid #24050 | HIR K1030R | addgene full sequence | sequence record 138523 | Addgene NGS result
AGACGGTCACAGCTTGTCTGTAAGCGGATGCCGGGAGCAGACAAGCCCGTCAGGGCGCGTCAGCGGGTGT
TGGCGGGTGTCGGGGCTGGCTTAACTATGCGGCATCAGAGCAGATTGTACTGAGAGTGCACCATATGCGG
TGTGAAATACCGCACAGATGCGTAAGGAGAAAATACCGCATCAGGCGCCATTCGCCATTCAGGCTGCGCA
ACTGTTGGGAAGGGCGATCGGTGCGGGCCTCTTCGCTATTACGCCAGCGATGTACGGGCCAGATATACGC
GTTGACATTGATTATTGACTAGTTATTAATAGTAATCAATTACGGGGTCATTAGTTCATAGCCCATATAT
GGAGTTCCGCGTTACATAACTTACGGTAAATGGCCCGCCTGGCTGACCGCCCAACGACCCCCGCCCATTG
ACGTCAATAATGACGTATGTTCCCATAGTAACGCCAATAGGGACTTTCCATTGACGTCAATGGGTGGAGT
ATTTACGGTAAACTGCCCACTTGGCAGTACATCAAGTGTATCATATGCCAAGTACGCCCCCTATTGACGT
CAATGACGGTAAATGGCCCGCCTGGCATTATGCCCAGTACATGACCTTATGGGACTTTCCTACTTGGCAG
TACATCTACGTATTAGTCATCGCTATTACCATGGTGATGCGGTTTTGGCAGTACATCAATGGGCGTGGAT
AGCGGTTTGACTCACGGGGATTTCCAAGTCTCCACCCCATTGACGTCAATGGGAGTTTGTTTTGGCACCA
AAATCAACGGGACTTTCCAAAATGTCGTAACAACTCCGCCCCATTGACGCAAATGGGCGGTAGGCGTGTA
CGGTGGGAGGTCTATATAAGCAGAGCTCTCTGGCTAACTAGAGAACCCACTGCTTACTGGCTTATCGAAA
TTAATACGACTCACTATAGGGAGACCCAAGCTTCCTTAAGGACATGGGCACCGGGGGCCGGCGGGGGGCG
GCGGCCGCGCCGCTGCTGGTGGCGGTGGCCGCGCTGCTACTGGGCGCCGCGGGCCACCTGTACCCCGGAG
AGGTGTGTCCCGGCATGGATATCCGGAACAACCTCACTAGGTTGCATGAGCTGGAGAATTGCTCTGTCAT
CGAAGGACACTTGCAGATACTCTTGATGTTCAAAACGAGGCCCGAAGATTTCCGAGACCTCAGTTTCCCC
AAACTCATCATGATCACTGATTACTTGCTGCTCTTCCGGGTCTATGGGCTCGAGAGCCTGAAGGACCTGT
TCCCCAACCTCACGGTCATCCGGGGATCACGACTGTTCTTTAACTACGCGCTGGTCATCTTCGAGATGGT
TCACCTCAAGGAACTCGGCCTCTACAACCTGATGAACATCACCCGGGGTTCTGTCCGCATCGAGAAGAAC
AATGAGCTCTGTTACTTGGCCACTATCGACTGGTCCCGTATCCTGGATTCCGTGGAGGATAATTACATCG
TGTTGAACAAAGATGACAACGAGGAGTGTGGAGACATCTGTCCGGGTACCGCGAAGGGCAAGACCAACTG
CCCCGCCACCGTCATCAACGGGCAGTTTGTCGAACGATGTTGGACTCATAGTCACTGCCAGAAAGTTTGC
CCGACCATCTGTAAGTCACACGGCTGCACCGCCGAAGGCCTCTGTTGCCACAGCGAGTGCCTGGGCAACT
GTTCTCAGCCCGACGACCCCACCAAGTGCGTGGCCTGCCGCAACTTCTACCTGGACGGCAGGTGTGTGGA
GACCTGCCCGCCCCCGTACTACCACTTCCAGGACTGGCGCTGTGTGAACTTCAGCTTCTGCCAGGACCTG
CACCACAAATGCAAGAACTCGCGGAGGCAGGGCTGCCACCAGTACGTCATTCACAACAACAAGTGCATCC
CTGAGTGTCCCTCCGGGTACACGATGAATTCCAGCAACTTGCTGTGCACCCCATGCCTGGGTCCCTGTCC
CAAGGTGTGCCACCTCCTAGAAGGCGAGAAGACCATCGACTCGGTGACGTCTGCCCAGGAGCTCCGAGGA
TGCACCGTCATCAACGGGAGTCTGATCATCAACATTCGAGGAGGCAACAATCTGGCAGCTGAGCTAGAAG
CCAACCTCGGCCTCATTGAAGAAATTTCAGGGTATCTAAAAATCCGCCGATCCTACGCTCTGGTGTCACT
TTCCTTCTTCCGGAAGTTACGTCTGATTCGAGGAGAGACCTTGGAAATTGGGAACTACTCCTTCTATGCC
TTGGACAACCAGAACCTAAGGCAGCTCTGGGACTGGAGCAAACACAACCTCACCATCACTCAGGGGAAAC
TCTTCTTCCACTATAACCCCAAACTCTGCTTGTCAGAAATCCACAAGATGGAAGAAGTTTCAGGAACCAA
GGGGCGCCAGGAGAGAAACGACATTGCCCTGAAGACCAATGGGGACCAGGCATCCTGTGAAAATGAGTTA
CTTAAATTTTCTTACATTCGGACATCTTTTGACAAGATCTTGCTGAGATGGGAGCCGTACTGGCCCCCCG
ACTTCCGAGACCTCTTGGGGTTCATGCTGTTCTACAAAGAGGCCCCTTATCAGAATGTGACGGAGTTCGA
CGGGCAGGATGCGTGTGGTTCCAACAGTTGGACGGTGGTAGACATTGACCCACCCCTGAGGTCCAACGAC
CCCAAATCACAGAACCACCCAGGGTGGCTGATGCGGGGTCTCAAGCCCTGGACCCAGTATGCCATCTTTG
TGAAGACCCTGGTCACCTTTTCGGATGAACGCCGGACCTATGGGGCCAAGAGTGACATCATTTATGTCCA
GACAGATGCCACCAACCCCTCTGTGCCCCTGGATCCAATCTCAGTGTCTAACTCATCATCCCAGATTATT
CTGAAGTGGAAACCACCCTCCGACCCCAATGGCAACATCACCCACTACCTGGTTTTCTGGGAGAGGCAGG
CGGAAGACAGTGAGCTGTTCGAGCTGGATTATTGCCTCAAAGGGCTGAAGCTGCCCTCGAGGACCTGGTC
TCCACCATTCGAGTCTGAAGATTCTCAGAAGCACAACCAGAGTGAGTATGAGGATTCGGCCGGCGAATGC
TGCTCCTGTCCAAAGACAGACTCTCAGATCCTGAAGGAGCTGGAGGAGTCCTCGTTTAGGAAGACGTTTG
AGGATTACCTGCACAACGTGGTTTTCGTCCCCAGAAAAACCTCTTCAGGCACTGGTGCCGAGGACCCTAG
GCCATCTCGGAAACGCAGGTCCCTTGGCGATGTTGGGAATGTGACGGTGGCCGTGCCCACGGTGGCAGCT
TTCCCCAACACTTCCTCGACCAGCGTGCCCACGAGTCCGGAGGAGCACAGGCCTTTTGAGAAGGTGGTGA
ACAAGGAGTCGCTGGTCATCTCCGGCTTGCGACACTTCACGGGCTATCGCATCGAGCTGCAGGCTTGCAA
CCAGGACACCCCTGAGGAACGGTGCAGTGTGGCAGCCTACGTCAGTGCGAGGACCATGCCTGAAGCCAAG
GCTGATGACATTGTTGGCCCTGTGACGCATGAAATCTTTGAGAACAACGTCGTCCACTTGATGTGGCAGG
AGCCGAAGGAGCCCAATGGTCTGATCGTGCTGTATGAAGTGAGTTATCGGCGATATGGTGATGAGGAGCT
GCATCTCTGCGTCTCCCGCAAGCACTTCGCTCTGGAACGGGGCTGCAGGCTGCGTGGGCTGTCACCGGGG
AACTACAGCGTGCGAATCCGGGCCACCTCCCTTGCGGGCAACGGCTCTTGGACGGAACCCACCTATTTCT
ACGTGACAGACTATTTAGACGTCCCGTCAAATATTGCAAAAATTATCATCGGCCCCCTCATCTTTGTCTT
TCTCTTCAGTGTTGTGATTGGAAGTATTTATCTATTCCTGAGAAAGAGGCAGCCAGATGGGCCGCTGGGA
CCGCTTTACGCTTCTTCAAACCCTGAGTATCTCAGTGCCAGTGATGTGTTTCCATGCTCTGTGTACGTGC
CGGACGAGTGGGAGGTGTCTCGAGAGAAGATCACCCTCCTTCGAGAGCTGGGGCAGGGCTCCTTCGGCAT
GGTGTATGAGGGCAATGCCAGGGACATCATCAAGGGTGAGGCAGAGACCCGCGTGGCGGTTAGACGGTCA
ACGAGTCAGCCAGTCTCCGAGAGCGGATTGAGTTCCTCAATGAGGCCTCGGTCATGAAGGGCTTCACCTG
CCATCACGTGGTGCGCCTCCTGGGAGTGGTGTCCAAGGGCCAGCCCACGCTGGTGGTGATGGAGCTGATG
GCTCACGGAGACCTGAAGAGCTACCTCCGTTCTCTGCGGCCAGAGGCTGAGAATAATCCTGGCCGCCCTC
CCCCTACCCTTCAAGAGATGATTCAGATGGCGGCAGAGATTGCTGACGGGATGGCCTACCTGAACGCCAA
GAAGTTTGTGCATCGGGACCTGGCAGCGAGAAACTGCATGGTCGCCCATGATTTTACTGTCAAAATTGGA
GACTTTGGAATGACCAGAGACATCTATGAAACGGATTACTACCGGAAAGGGGGCAAGGGTCTGCTCCCTG
TACGGTGGATGGCACCGGAGTCCCTGAAGGATGGGGTCTTCACCACTTCTTCTGACATGTGGTCCTTTGG
CGTGGTCCTTTGGGAAATCACCAGCTTGGCAGAACAGCCTTACCAAGGCCTGTCTAATGAACAGGTGTTG
AAATTTGTCATGGATGGAGGGTATCTGGATCAACCCGACAACTGTCCAGAGAGAGTCACTGACCTCATGC
GCATGTGCTGGCAATTCAACCCCAAGATGAGGCCAACCTTCCTGGAGATTGTCAACCTGCTCAAGGACGA
CCTGCACCCCAGCTTTCCAGAGGTGTCGTTCTTCCACAGCGAGGAGAACAAGGCTCCCGAGAGTGAGGAG
CTGGAGATGGAGTTTGAGGACATGGAGAATGTGCCCCTGGACCGTTCCTCGCACTGTCAGAGGGAGGAGG
CGGGGGGCCGGGATGGAGGGTCCTCGCTGGGTTTCAAGCGGAGCTACGAGGAACACATCCCTTACACACA
CATGAACGGAGGCAAGAAAAACGGGCGGATTCTGACCTTGCCTCGGTCCAATCCTTCCTAAGTCGAGGGA
TCTTCCATACCTACCAGTTCTGCGCCTGCAGGTCGCGGCCGCGACTCTAGAGGATCTTTGTGAAGGAACC
TTACTTCTGTGGTGTGACATAATTGGACAAACTACCTACAGAGATTTAAAGCTCTAAGGTAAATATAAAA
TTTTTAAGTGTATAATGTGTTAAACTACTGATTCTAATTGTTTGTGTATTTTAGATTCCAACCTATGGAA
CTGATGAATGGGAGCAGTGGTGGAATGCCTTTAATGAGGAAAACCTGTTTTGCTCAGAAGAAATGCCATC
TAGTGATGATGAGGCTACTGCTGACTCTCAACATTCTACTCCTCCAAAAAAGAAGAGAAAGGTAGAAGAC
CCCAAGGACTTTCCTTCAGAATTGCTAAGTTTTTTGAGTCATGCTGTGTTTAGTAATAGAACTCTTGCTT
GCTTTGCTATTTACACCACAAAGGAAAAAGCTGCACTGCTATACAAGAAAATTATGGAAAAATATTTGAT
GTATAGTGCCTTGACTAGAGATCATAATCAGCCATACCACATTTGTAGAGGTTTTACTTGCTTTAAAAAA
CCTCCCACACCTCCCCCTGAACCTGAAACATAAAATGAATGCAATTGTTGTTGTTAACTTGTTTATTGCA
GCTTATAATGGTTACAAATAAAGCAATAGCATCACAAATTTCACAAATAAAGCATTTTTTTCACTGCATT
CTAGTTGTGGTTTGTCCAAACTCATCAATGTATCTTATCATGTCTGGATCCCGCCATGGTATCAACGCCA
TATTTCTATTTACAGTAGGGACCTCTTCGTTGTGTAGCCTGGCCTCCGCTTACTCTGGAGAAAAAGAAGA
GAGGCATTGTAGAGGCTTCCAGAGGCAACTTGTCAAAACAGGACTGCTTCTATTTCTGTCACACTGTCTG
GCCCTGTCACAAGGTCCAGCACCTCCATACCCCCTTTAATAAGCAGTTTGGGAACGGGTGCGGGTCTTAC
TCCGCCCATCCCGCCCCTAACTCCGCCCAGTTCCGCCCATTCTCCGCCCCATGGCTGACTAATTTTTTTT
ATTTATGCAGAGGCCGAGGCCGCCTCGGCCTCTGAGCTATTCCAGAAGTAGTGAGGAGGCTTTTTTGGAG
GCCTAGGCTTTTGCAAAAAGCTAATTCGGCGTAATCTGCTGCTTGCAAACAAAAAAACCACCGCTACCAG
CGGTGGTTTGTTTGCCGGATCAAGAGCTACCAACTCTTTTTCCGAAGGTAACTGGCTTCAGCAGAGCGCA
GATACCAAATACTGTCCTTCTAGTGTAGCCGTAGTTAGGCCACCACTTCAAGAACTCTGTAGCACCGCCT
ACATACCTCGCTCTGCTGAAGCCAGTTACCAGTGGCTGCTGCCAGTGGCGATAAGTCGTGTCTTACCGGG
TTGGACTCAAGAGATAGTTACCGGATAAGGCGCAGCGGTCGGGCTGAACGGGGGGTTCGTGCACTGCATT
AATGAATCGGCCAACGCGCGGGGAGAGGCGGTTTGCGTATTGGGCGCTCTTCCGCTTCCTCGCTCACTGA
CTCGCTGCGCTCGGTCGTTCGGCTGCGGCGAGCGGTATCAGCTCACTCAAAGGCGGTAATACGGTTATCC
ACAGAATCAGGGGATAACGCAGGAAAGAACATGTGAGCAAAAGGCCAGCAAAAGGCCAGGAACCGTAAAA
AGGCCGCGTTGCTGGCGTTTTTCCATAGGCTCCGCCCCCCTGACGAGCATCACAAAAATCGACGCTCAAG
TCAGAGGTGGCGAAACCCGACAGGACTATAAAGATACCAGGCGTTTCCCCCTGGAAGCTCCCTCGTGCGC
TCTCCTGTTCCGACCCTGCCGCTTACCGGATACCTGTCCGCCTTTCTCCCTTCGGGAAGCGTGGCGCTTT
CTCATAGCTCACGCTGTAGGTATCTCAGTTCGGTGTAGGTCGTTCGCTCCAAGCTGGGCTGTGTGCACGA
ACCCCCCGTTCAGCCCGACCGCTGCGCCTTATCCGGTAACTATCGTCTTGAGTCCAACCCGGTAAGACAC
GACTTATCGCCACTGGCAGCAGCCACTGGTAACAGGATTAGCAGAGCGAGGTATGTAGGCGGTGCTACAG
AGTTCTTGAAGTGGTGGCCTAACTACGGCTACACTAGAAGAACAGTATTTGGTATCTGCGCTCTGCTGAA
GCCAGTTACCTTCGGAAAAAGAGTTGGTAGCTCTTGATCCGGCAAACAAACCACCGCTGGTAGCGGTGGT
TTTTTTGTTTGCAAGCAGCAGATTACGCGCAGAAAAAAAGGATCTCAAGAAGATCCTTTGATCTTTTCTA
CGGGGTCTGACGCTCAGTGGAACGAAAACTCACGTTAAGGGATTTTGGTCATGAGATTATCAAAAAGGAT
CTTCACCTAGATCCTTTTAAATTAAAAATGAAGTTTTAAATCAATCTAAAGTATATATGAGTAAACTTGG
TCTGACAGTTACCAATGCTTAATCAGTGAGGCACCTATCTCAGCGATCTGTCTATTTCGTTCATCCATAG
TTGCCTGACTCCCCGTCGTGTAGATAACTACGATACGGGAGGGCTTACCATCTGGCCCCAGTGCTGCAAT
GATACCGCGAGACCCACGCTCACCGGCTCCAGATTTATCAGCAATAAACCAGCCAGCCGGAAGGGCCGAG
CGCAGAAGTGGTCCTGCAACTTTATCCGCCTCCATCCAGTCTATTAATTGTTGCCGGGAAGCTAGAGTAA
GTAGTTCGCCAGTTAATAGTTTGCGCAACGTTGTTGCCATTGCTACAGGCATCGTGGTGTCACGCTCGTC
GTTTGGTATGGCTTCATTCAGCTCCGGTTCCCAACGATCAAGGCGAGTTACATGATCCCCCATGTTGTGC
AAAAAAGCGGTTAGCTCCTTCGGTCCTCCGATCGTTGTCAGAAGTAAGTTGGCCGCAGTGTTATCACTCA
TGGTTATGGCAGCACTGCATAATTCTCTTACTGTCATGCCATCCGTAAGATGCTTTTCTGTGACTGGTGA
GTACTCAACCAAGTCATTCTGAGAATAGTGTATGCGGCGACCGAGTTGCTCTTGCCCGGCGTCAATACGG
GATAATACCGCGCCACATAGCAGAACTTTAAAAGTGCTCATCATTGGAAAACGTTCTTCGGGGCGAAAAC
TCTCAAGGATCTTACCGCTGTTGAGATCCAGTTCGATGTAACCCACTCGTGCACCCAACTGATCTTCAGC
ATCTTTTACTTTCACCAGCGTTTCTGGGTGAGCAAAAACAGGAAGGCAAAATGCCGCAAAAAAGGGAATA
AGGGCGACACGGAAATGTTGAATACTCATACTCTTCCTTTTTCAATATTATTGAAGCATTTATCAGGGTT
ATTGTCTCATGAGCGGATACATATTTGAATGTATTTAGAAAAATAAACAAATAGGGGTTCCGCGCACATT
TCCCCGAAAAGTGCCACCTGACGTCTAAGAAACCATTATTATCATGACATTAACCTATAAAAATAGGCGT
ATCACGAGGCCCTTTCGTCTCGCGCGTTTCGGTGATGACGGTGAAAACCTCTGACACATGCAGCTCCCGG
