>Addgene plasmid #24050 | HIR K1030R | addgene partial sequence | sequence record 29855 | 24050 with hINSR-F (acgcttcttcaaaccctgag)
GCTCTGTGTACGTGCCGGACGAGTGGGAGGTGTCTCGAGAGAAGATCACCCTCCTTCGAGAGCTGGGGCA
GGGCTCCTTCGGCATGGTGTATGAGGGCAATGCCAGGGACATCATCAAGGGTGAGGCAGAGACCCGCGTG
GCGGTTAGACGGTCAACGAGTCAGCCAGTCTCCGAGAGCGGATTGAGTTCCTCAATGAGGCCTCGGTCAT
GAAGGGCTTCACCTGCCATCACGTGGTGCGCCTCCTGGGAGTGGTGTCCAAGGGCCAGCCCACGCTGGTG
GTGATGGAGCTGATGGCTCACGGAGACCTGAAGAGCTACCTCCGTTCTCTGCGGCCAGAGGCTGAGAATA
ATCCTGGCCGCCCTCCCCCTACCCTTCAAGAGATGATTCAGATGGCGGCAGAGATTGCTGACGGGATGGC
CTACCTGAACGCCAAGAAGTTTGTGCATCGGGACCTGGCAGCGAGAAACTGCATGGTCGCCCATGATTTT
ACTGTCAAAATTGGAGACTTTGGAATGACCAGAGACATCTATGAAACGGATTACTACCGGAAAGGGGGCA
AGGGTCTGCTCCCTGTACGGTGGATGGCACCGGAGTCCCTGAAGGATGGGGTCTTCACCACTTCTTCTGA
CATGTG
